>Addgene plasmid #250452 | pPR-1_1E_LN5N | addgene full sequence | sequence record 498455 | Addgene NGS Result
ACATTGAACTTTTCGACAAAATGCCAGAGCGTAATGTTGTTTCTTGGAATGCAATGATCTCTGGATATGC
ACAGAACGGTAGAATCGACGAAGCTAGAGAACTCTTCCGAGTTGTCTTCACGAAGTGGCTCTTCAGTGGA
CGAAAGGGCCTCGTGATACGCCTATTTTTATAGGTTAATGTCATGATAATAATGGTTTCTTAGACGTCAG
GTGGCACTTTTCGGGGAAATGTGCGCGGAACCCCTATTTGTTTATTTTTCTAAATACATTCAAATATGTA
TCCGCTCATGAGACAATAACCCTGATAAATGCTTCAATAATATTGAAAAAGGAAGAGTATGGCTAAAATG
AGAATATCACCGGAATTGAAAAAACTGATCGAAAAATACCGCTGCGTAAAAGATACGGAAGGAATGTCTC
CTGCTAAGGTATATAAGCTGGTGGGAGAAAATGAAAACCTATATTTAAAAATGACGGACAGCCGGTATAA
AGGGACCACCTATGATGTGGAACGGGAAAAGGACATGATGCTATGGCTGGAAGGAAAGCTGCCTGTTCCA
AAGGTCCTGCACTTTGAACGGCATGATGGCTGGAGCAATCTGCTCATGAGTGAGGCCGATGGCGTCCTTT
GCTCGGAAGAGTATGAAGATGAACAAAGCCCTGAAAAGATTATCGAGCTGTATGCGGAGTGCATCAGGCT
CTTTCACTCCATCGACATATCGGATTGTCCCTATACGAATAGCTTAGACAGCCGCTTAGCCGAATTGGAT
TACTTACTGAATAACGATCTGGCCGATGTGGATTGCGAAAACTGGGAAGAGGACACTCCATTTAAAGATC
CGCGCGAGCTGTATGATTTTTTAAAGACGGAAAAGCCCGAAGAGGAACTTGTCTTTTCCCACGGCGACCT
GGGAGACAGCAACATCTTTGTGAAAGATGGCAAAGTAAGTGGCTTTATTGATCTTGGGAGAAGCGGCAGG
GCGGACAAGTGGTATGACATTGCCTTCTGCGTCCGGTCGCTCAGGGAGGATATCGGGGAAGAACAGTATG
TCGAGCTATTTTTTGACTTACTGGGGATCAAGCCTGATTGGGAGAAAATAAAATATTATATTTTACTGGA
TGAATTGTTTTAGCTGTCAGACCAAGTTTACTCATATATACTTTAGATTGATTTAAAACTTCATTTTTAA
TTTAAAAGGATCTAGGTGAAGATCCTTTTTGATAATCTCATGACCAAAATCCCTTAACGTGAGTTTTCGT
TCCACTGAGCGTCAGACCCCGTAGAAAAGATCAAAGGATCTTCTTGAGATCCTTTTTTTCTGCGCGTAAT
CTGCTGCTTGCAAACAAAAAAACCACCGCTACCAGCGGTGGTTTGTTTGCCGGATCAAGAGCTACCAACT
CTTTTTCCGAAGGTAACTGGCTTCAGCAGAGCGCAGATACCAAATACTGTTCTTCTAGTGTAGCCGTAGT
TAGGCCACCACTTCAAGAACTCTGTAGCACCGCCTACATACCTCGCTCTGCTAATCCTGTTACCAGTGGC
TGCTGCCAGTGGCGATAAGTCGTGTCTTACCGGGTTGGACTCAAGACGATAGTTACCGGATAAGGCGCAG
CGGTCGGGCTGAACGGGGGGTTCGTGCACACAGCCCAGCTTGGAGCGAACGACCTACACCGAACTGAGAT
ACCTACAGCGTGAGCTATGAGAAAGCGCCACGCTTCCCGAAGGGAGAAAGGCGGACAGGTATCCGGTAAG
CGGCAGGGTCGGAACAGGAGAGCGCACGAGGGAGCTTCCAGGGGGAAACGCCTGGTATCTTTATAGTCCT
GTCGGGTTTCGCCACCTCTGACTTGAGCGTCGATTTTTGTGATGCTCGTCAGGGGGGCGGAGCCTATGGA
AAAACGCCAGCAACGCGGCCTTTTTACGGTTCCTGGCCTTTTGCTGGCCTTTTGCTCACATGTTCTTTCC
TGCGTTATCCCCTGATTCTGTGGATAACCGTATTACCGCCTTTGAGTGAGCTGATACCGCTCGCCGCAGC
CGAACGACCGAGCGCAGCGAGTCAGTGAGCGAGGAAGCGGAAGAGCGCCCAATACGCAAACCGCCTCTCC
CCGCGCGTTGGCCGATTCATTAATCACTCTGTGAAG
Features (pLannotate 1.2.2; 5 found; start..end, strand, type, name):
      9..140     +  CDS            EMB2744 (fragment): PP406_ARATH - Also known as PCMP-H39. Experimental evidence at protein level: Swiss-Prot protein existence level 1. From Arabidopsis thaliana (Mouse-ear cress).
    234..338     +  promoter       AmpR promoter: bla
    339..1133    +  CDS            KanR: aminoglycoside phosphotransferase; aphA-3; confers resistance to kanamycin
   1304..1892    +  rep_origin     ori: high-copy-number ColE1/pMB1/pBR322/pUC origin of replication
   2075..2124    +  CDS            lacI (fragment): lac repressor; lacI; The lac repressor binds to the lac operator to inhibit transcription in E. coli. This inhibition can be relieved by adding lactose or isopropyl-β-D-thiogalactopyranoside (IPTG).
