[The description below was written by a language model from this plasmid's Addgene catalogue record and pLannotate feature annotations shown in this document.]
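Description:
pPR-1_1E_LN5N is a small (about 2.1 kb) synthetic biology part plasmid built on the pAGM1311 backbone, a MoClo-style Golden Gate cloning vector. It is one of 42 modules in the GRASP kit, a library for assembling synthetic pentatricopeptide repeat (sPPR) RNA-binding proteins. The plasmid is propagated in E. coli from a high-copy ColE1/pUC-type origin of replication. Selection is with kanamycin, through an aminoglycoside phosphotransferase gene driven by the bla (AmpR) promoter. A short annotated lacI fragment near the end of the sequence is probably a backbone remnant rather than a functional repressor gene.

The payload is the synthetic insert 1E_LN5N, cloned by Golden Gate. The automated annotation marks a stretch of roughly 130 nt as a fragment resembling the Arabidopsis PPR protein EMB2744. Because the insert is recorded as synthetic, this hit most likely reflects sequence similarity between the designed PPR motif and natural PPR proteins, not an Arabidopsis-derived gene. The record does not explain the module name, so its assembly position and RNA base specificity are not stated. No promoter, tag or terminator is annotated around the insert, which fits a storage module that is not itself meant for expression.

In use, this module is combined with other GRASP plasmids in Golden Gate/MoClo reactions to build sPPR proteins of 9, 14 or 19 motifs. Each such protein can be designed to target an RNA sequence of matching length. The stated application is the construction of sPPR proteins for RNA editing.
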