Addgene plasmid #250452: pPR-1_1E_LN5N
Purpose: GRASP module to assemble sPPR proteins for RNA editing: module 1E_LN5N
Depositing lab: Ian Small. Depositing organization: University of Western Australia. Publication: GRASP: a modular toolkit for building synthetic pentatricopeptide repeat RNA-binding proteins. Dennis M, Low SY, Viljoen A, Pullakhandam A, Colas des Francs-Small C, Campbell-Clause L, Bond CS, Small I, Kwok van der Giezen FM. Nucleic Acids Res. 2025 Oct 28;53(20):gkaf1169. doi: 10.1093/nar/gkaf1169. PubMed 41224122.
Backbone
  Vector backbone: pAGM1311
  Backbone manufacturer: Sylvestre Marillonnet
  Vector type: Synthetic Biology
Growth in bacteria
  Bacterial resistance: Kanamycin, 50 μg/mL
  Growth temperature: 37°C
  Growth strain: DH5alpha
  Copy number: High Copy
Gene/Insert
  Gene/Insert name: 1E_LN5N
  Species: Synthetic
  Cloning method: Golden Gate
Terms and licenses: Academic/Nonprofit Terms; Industry Terms: Not Available to Industry
Depositor comments: GRASP kit for MoClo assembly of sPPR proteins is a library of 42 plasmids which can be combined to assemble sPPR proteins with 9, 14, or 19 motifs to target any RNA sequence of the same length. See the original publication for more information, and find code for analysis and script for GRASP assembly at https://github.com/farleykvdg/GRASP.
How to cite: pPR-1_1E_LN5N was a gift from Ian Small (Addgene plasmid # 250452 ; http://n2t.net/addgene:250452 ; RRID:Addgene_250452)
