>Addgene plasmid #250452 | pPR-1_1E_LN5N | depositor partial sequence | sequence record 494169 | 1E_LN5N
TGAACTTTTCGACAAAATGCCAGAGCGTAATGTTGTTTCTTGGAATGCAATGATCTCTGGATATGCACAG
AACGGTAGAATCGACGAAGCTAGAGAACTCTTC
